LOCUS       Exported 11688 bp ds-DNA circular SYN 13-MAY-2021
DEFINITION  Expressing base editor A3A-BE3 in yeast cells.
ACCESSION   .
VERSION     .
KEYWORDS    pJT166_GalL_A3A-BE3
SOURCE      synthetic DNA construct
  ORGANISM  synthetic DNA construct
REFERENCE   1 (bases 1 to 11688)
  AUTHORS   Tan J, Zhang F, Karcher D, Bock R
  TITLE     Expanding the genome-targeting scope and the site selectivity of
            high-precision base editors.
  JOURNAL   Nat Commun. 2020 Jan 31;11(1):629. doi: 10.1038/s41467-020-14465-z.
  PUBMED    32005820
REFERENCE   2 (bases 1 to 11688)
  AUTHORS   .
  TITLE     Direct Submission
  JOURNAL   Exported May 13, 2021 from SnapGene Server 1.1.58
            http://www.snapgene.com
FEATURES             Location/Qualifiers
     source          1..11688
                     /organism="synthetic DNA construct"
                     /mol_type="other DNA"
     rep_origin      1..589
                     /direction=RIGHT
                     /label=ori
                     /note="high-copy-number ColE1/pMB1/pBR322/pUC origin of
                     replication"
     primer_bind     490..509
                     /label=pBR322ori-F
                     /note="pBR322 origin, forward primer"
     primer_bind     743..760
                     /label=L4440
                     /note="L4440 vector, forward primer"
     protein_bind    877..898
                     /label=CAP binding site
                     /bound_moiety="E. coli catabolite activator protein"
                     /note="CAP binding activates transcription in the presence
                     of cAMP."
     promoter        913..943
                     /label=lac promoter
                     /note="promoter for the E. coli lac operon"
     protein_bind    951..967
                     /label=lac operator
                     /bound_moiety="lac repressor encoded by lacI"
                     /note="The lac repressor binds to the lac operator to
                     inhibit transcription in E. coli. This inhibition can be
                     relieved by adding lactose or
                     isopropyl-beta-D-thiogalactopyranoside (IPTG)."
     primer_bind     956..978
                     /label=M13/pUC Reverse
                     /note="In lacZ gene"
     primer_bind     975..991
                     /label=M13 rev
                     /note="common sequencing primer, one of multiple similar
                     variants"
     primer_bind     975..991
                     /label=M13 Reverse
                     /note="In lacZ gene. Also called M13-rev"
     primer_bind     1010..1030
                     /label=T3
                     /note="T3 promoter, forward primer"
     promoter        1012..1030
                     /label=T3 promoter
                     /note="promoter for bacteriophage T3 RNA polymerase"
     primer_bind     1439..1462
                     /label=GAL1
                     /note="S. cerevisiae GAL1 promoter, forward primer"
     primer_bind     1483..1499
                     /label=SK primer
                     /note="common sequencing primer, one of multiple similar
                     variants"
     primer_bind     1483..1499
                     /label=pBluescriptSK
                     /note="For pBluescript vector"
     CDS             1513..2109
                     /codon_start=1
                     /gene="human APOBEC3A"
                     /gene_synonym="A3A"
                     /product="human cytidine deaminase (C to U editing enzyme)
                     that efficiently edits methylated cytosines (Wang et al.,
                     2018)"
                     /label=APOBEC3A
                     /note="also known as hA3A"
                     /translation="MEASPASGPRHLMDPHIFTSNFNNGIGRHKTYLCYEVERLDNGTS
                     VKMDQHRGFLHNQAKNLLCGFYGRHAELRFLDLVPSLQLDPAQIYRVTWFISWSPCFSW
                     GCAGEVRAFLQENTHVRLRIFAARIYDYDPLYKEALQMLRDAGAQVSIMTYDEFKHCWD
                     TFVDHQGCPFQPWDGLDEHSQALSGRLRAILQNQGN"
     CDS             2158..6261
                     /codon_start=1
                     /product="nickase mutant of the Cas9 endonuclease from the
                     Streptococcus pyogenes Type II CRISPR/Cas system"
                     /label=Cas9(D10A)
                     /note="generates RNA-guided single strand nicks in DNA due
                     to the D10A mutation in the RuvC catalytic domain"
                     /translation="MDKKYSIGLAIGTNSVGWAVITDEYKVPSKKFKVLGNTDRHSIKK
                     NLIGALLFDSGETAEATRLKRTARRRYTRRKNRICYLQEIFSNEMAKVDDSFFHRLEES
                     FLVEEDKKHERHPIFGNIVDEVAYHEKYPTIYHLRKKLVDSTDKADLRLIYLALAHMIK
                     FRGHFLIEGDLNPDNSDVDKLFIQLVQTYNQLFEENPINASGVDAKAILSARLSKSRRL
                     ENLIAQLPGEKKNGLFGNLIALSLGLTPNFKSNFDLAEDAKLQLSKDTYDDDLDNLLAQ
                     IGDQYADLFLAAKNLSDAILLSDILRVNTEITKAPLSASMIKRYDEHHQDLTLLKALVR
                     QQLPEKYKEIFFDQSKNGYAGYIDGGASQEEFYKFIKPILEKMDGTEELLVKLNREDLL
                     RKQRTFDNGSIPHQIHLGELHAILRRQEDFYPFLKDNREKIEKILTFRIPYYVGPLARG
                     NSRFAWMTRKSEETITPWNFEEVVDKGASAQSFIERMTNFDKNLPNEKVLPKHSLLYEY
                     FTVYNELTKVKYVTEGMRKPAFLSGEQKKAIVDLLFKTNRKVTVKQLKEDYFKKIECFD
                     SVEISGVEDRFNASLGTYHDLLKIIKDKDFLDNEENEDILEDIVLTLTLFEDREMIEER
                     LKTYAHLFDDKVMKQLKRRRYTGWGRLSRKLINGIRDKQSGKTILDFLKSDGFANRNFM
                     QLIHDDSLTFKEDIQKAQVSGQGDSLHEHIANLAGSPAIKKGILQTVKVVDELVKVMGR
                     HKPENIVIEMARENQTTQKGQKNSRERMKRIEEGIKELGSQILKEHPVENTQLQNEKLY
                     LYYLQNGRDMYVDQELDINRLSDYDVDHIVPQSFLKDDSIDNKVLTRSDKNRGKSDNVP
                     SEEVVKKMKNYWRQLLNAKLITQRKFDNLTKAERGGLSELDKAGFIKRQLVETRQITKH
                     VAQILDSRMNTKYDENDKLIREVKVITLKSKLVSDFRKDFQFYKVREINNYHHAHDAYL
                     NAVVGTALIKKYPKLESEFVYGDYKVYDVRKMIAKSEQEIGKATAKYFFYSNIMNFFKT
                     EITLANGEIRKRPLIETNGETGEIVWDKGRDFATVRKVLSMPQVNIVKKTEVQTGGFSK
                     ESILPKRNSDKLIARKKDWDPKKYGGFDSPTVAYSVLVVAKVEKGKSKKLKSVKELLGI
                     TIMERSSFEKNPIDFLEAKGYKEVKKDLIIKLPKYSLFELENGRKRMLASAGELQKGNE
                     LALPSKYVNFLYLASHYEKLKGSPEDNEQKQLFVEQHKHYLDEIIEQISEFSKRVILAD
                     ANLDKVLSAYNKHRDKPIREQAENIIHLFTLTNLGAPAAFKYFDTTIDRKRYTSTKEVL
                     DATLIHQSITGLYETRIDLSQLGGD"
     CDS             6274..6522
                     /codon_start=1
                     /product="uracil-DNA glycosylase inhibitor from a Bacillus
                     subtilis bacteriophage (Mol et al., 1995)"
                     /label=UGI
                     /translation="TNLSDIIEKETGKQLVIQESILMLPEEVEEVIGNKPESDILVHTA
                     YDESTDENVMLLTSDAPEYKPWALVIQDSNGENKIKML"
     CDS             6535..6555
                     /codon_start=1
                     /product="nuclear localization signal of SV40 (simian virus
                     40) large T antigen"
                     /label=SV40 NLS
                     /translation="PKKKRKV"
     terminator      6571..6818
                     /gene="S. cerevisiae CYC1"
                     /label=CYC1 terminator
                     /note="transcription terminator for CYC1"
     primer_bind     complement(6587..6605)
                     /label=CYC1
                     /note="CYC1 transcription termination signal, reverse
                     primer"
     primer_bind     complement(6836..6855)
                     /label=T7
                     /note="T7 promoter, forward primer"
     promoter        complement(6837..6855)
                     /label=T7 promoter
                     /note="promoter for bacteriophage T7 RNA polymerase"
     primer_bind     complement(6865..6882)
                     /label=M13 Forward
                     /note="In lacZ gene. Also called M13-F20 or M13 (-21)
                     Forward"
     primer_bind     complement(6865..6881)
                     /label=M13 fwd
                     /note="common sequencing primer, one of multiple similar
                     variants"
     primer_bind     complement(6874..6896)
                     /label=M13/pUC Forward
                     /note="In lacZ gene"
     rep_origin      7022..7477
                     /direction=RIGHT
                     /label=f1 ori
                     /note="f1 bacteriophage origin of replication; arrow
                     indicates direction of (+) strand synthesis"
     primer_bind     complement(7109..7128)
                     /label=F1ori-R
                     /note="F1 origin, reverse primer"
     primer_bind     7319..7340
                     /label=F1ori-F
                     /note="F1 origin, forward primer"
     promoter        7778..8185
                     /gene="S. cerevisiae LEU2"
                     /label=LEU2 promoter
     CDS             8186..9280
                     /codon_start=1
                     /gene="S. cerevisiae LEU2"
                     /product="3-isopropylmalate dehydrogenase, required for
                     leucine biosynthesis"
                     /label=LEU2
                     /note="yeast auxotrophic marker"
                     /translation="MSAPKKIVVLPGDHVGQEITAEAIKVLKAISDVRSNVKFDFENHL
                     IGGAAIDATGVPLPDEALEASKKADAVLLGAVGGPKWGTGSVRPEQGLLKIRKELQLYA
                     NLRPCNFASDSLLDLSPIKPQFAKGTDFVVVRELVGGIYFGKRKEDDGDGVAWDSEQYT
                     VPEVQRITRMAAFMALQHEPPLPIWSLDKANVLASSRLWRKTVEETIKNEFPTLKVQHQ
                     LIDSAAMILVKNPTHLNGIIITSNMFGDIISDEASVIPGSLGLLPSASLASLPDKNTAF
                     GLYEPCHGSAPDLPKNKVNPIATILSAAMMLKLSLNLPEEGKAIEDAVKKVLDAGIRTG
                     DLGGSNSTTEVGDAVAEEVKKILA"
     primer_bind     complement(9774..9793)
                     /label=pRS-marker
                     /note="pRS vectors, use to sequence yeast selectable
                     marker"
     primer_bind     9893..9915
                     /label=pGEX 3'
                     /note="pGEX vectors, reverse primer"
     primer_bind     complement(9953..9971)
                     /label=pBRforEco
                     /note="pBR322 vectors, upsteam of EcoRI site, forward
                     primer"
     misc_feature    10013..10516
                     /label=CEN/ARS
                     /note="S. cerevisiae CEN6 centromere fused to an
                     autonomously replicating sequence"
     promoter        10553..10657
                     /gene="bla"
                     /label=AmpR promoter
     CDS             10658..11518
                     /codon_start=1
                     /gene="bla"
                     /product="beta-lactamase"
                     /label=AmpR
                     /note="confers resistance to ampicillin, carbenicillin, and
                     related antibiotics"
                     /translation="MSIQHFRVALIPFFAAFCLPVFAHPETLVKVKDAEDQLGARVGYI
                     ELDLNSGKILESFRPEERFPMMSTFKVLLCGAVLSRIDAGQEQLGRRIHYSQNDLVEYS
                     PVTEKHLTDGMTVRELCSAAITMSDNTAANLLLTTIGGPKELTAFLHNMGDHVTRLDRW
                     EPELNEAIPNDERDTTMPVAMATTLRKLLTGELLTLASRQQLIDWMEADKVAGPLLRSA
                     LPAGWFIADKSGAGERGSRGIIAALGPDGKPSRIVVIYTTGSQATMDERNRQIAEIGAS
                     LIKHW"
     primer_bind     complement(10876..10895)
                     /label=Amp-R
                     /note="Ampicillin resistance gene, reverse primer"
ORIGIN
        1 ttgagatcct ttttttctgc gcgtaatctg ctgcttgcaa acaaaaaaac caccgctacc
       61 agcggtggtt tgtttgccgg atcaagagct accaactctt tttccgaagg taactggctt
      121 cagcagagcg cagataccaa atactgttct tctagtgtag ccgtagttag gccaccactt
      181 caagaactct gtagcaccgc ctacatacct cgctctgcta atcctgttac cagtggctgc
      241 tgccagtggc gataagtcgt gtcttaccgg gttggactca agacgatagt taccggataa
      301 ggcgcagcgg tcgggctgaa cggggggttc gtgcacacag cccagcttgg agcgaacgac
      361 ctacaccgaa ctgagatacc tacagcgtga gctatgagaa agcgccacgc ttcccgaagg
      421 gagaaaggcg gacaggtatc cggtaagcgg cagggtcgga acaggagagc gcacgaggga
      481 gcttccaggg ggaaacgcct ggtatcttta tagtcctgtc gggtttcgcc acctctgact
      541 tgagcgtcga tttttgtgat gctcgtcagg ggggcggagc ctatggaaaa acgccagcaa
      601 cgcggccttt ttacggttcc tggccttttg ctggcctttt gctcacatgt tctttcctgc
      661 gttatcccct gattctgtgg ataaccgtat taccgccttt gagtgagctg ataccgctcg
      721 ccgcagccga acgaccgagc gcagcgagtc agtgagcgag gaagcggaag agcgcccaat
      781 acgcaaaccg cctctccccg cgcgttggcc gattcattaa tgcagctggc acgacaggtt
      841 tcccgactgg aaagcgggca gtgagcgcaa cgcaattaat gtgagttagc tcactcatta
      901 ggcaccccag gctttacact ttatgcttcc ggctcgtatg ttgtgtggaa ttgtgagcgg
      961 ataacaattt cacacaggaa acagctatga ccatgattac gccaagcgcg caattaaccc
     1021 tcactaaagg gaacaaaagc tggagctcgt gacagccctc cgaaggaaga ctttcctccg
     1081 tgcgtcctcg tcttcaccgg tcgcgttcct gaaacgcaga tgtgcctcgc gccgcactgc
     1141 tccgaacaat aaagattcta caatactagc ttttatggtt atgaagagga aaaattggca
     1201 gtaacctggc cccacaaacc ttcaaatgaa cgaatcaaat taacaaccat aggatgataa
     1261 tgcgattagt tttttagcct tatttctggg gtaattaatc agcgaagcga tgatttttga
     1321 tctattaacg gatatataaa tgcaaaaact gcataaccac tttaactaat actttcaaca
     1381 ttttcggttt gtattacttc ttattcaaat gtaataaaag tatcaacaaa aaattgttaa
     1441 tatacctcta tactttaacg tcaaggagaa aaaaccccgg attctagaac tagtggatcc
     1501 cccgggaaaa aaatggaagc cagcccagca tccgggccca gacacttgat ggatccacac
     1561 atattcactt ccaactttaa caatggcatt ggaaggcata agacctacct gtgctacgaa
     1621 gtggagcgcc tggacaatgg cacctcggtc aagatggacc agcacagggg ctttctacac
     1681 aaccaggcta agaatcttct ctgtggcttt tacggccgcc atgcggagct gcgcttcttg
     1741 gacctggttc cttctttgca gttggacccg gcccagatct acagggtcac ttggttcatc
     1801 tcctggagcc cctgcttctc ctggggctgt gccggggaag tgcgtgcgtt ccttcaggag
     1861 aacacacacg tgagactgcg tatcttcgct gcccgcatct atgattacga ccccctatat
     1921 aaggaggcac tgcaaatgct gcgggatgct ggggcccaag tctccatcat gacctacgat
     1981 gaatttaagc actgctggga cacctttgtg gaccaccagg gatgtccctt ccagccctgg
     2041 gatggactag atgagcacag ccaagccctg agtgggaggc tgcgggccat tctccagaat
     2101 cagggaaact ctggttctga aactccaggt acttctgaat ctgctactcc agaatctatg
     2161 gacaagaagt actccattgg gctcgctatc ggcacaaaca gcgtcggttg ggccgtcatt
     2221 acggacgagt acaaggtgcc gagcaaaaaa ttcaaagttc tgggcaatac cgatcgccac
     2281 agcataaaga agaacctcat tggcgccctc ctgttcgact ccggggagac ggccgaagcc
     2341 acgcggctca aaagaacagc acggcgcaga tatacccgca gaaagaatcg gatctgctac
     2401 ctgcaggaga tctttagtaa tgagatggct aaggtggatg actctttctt ccataggctg
     2461 gaggagtcct ttttggtgga ggaggataaa aagcacgagc gccacccaat ctttggcaat
     2521 atcgtggacg aggtggcgta ccatgaaaag tacccaacca tatatcatct gaggaagaag
     2581 cttgtagaca gtactgataa ggctgacttg cggttgatct atctcgcgct ggcgcatatg
     2641 atcaaatttc ggggacactt cctcattgag ggggacctga acccagacaa cagcgatgtc
     2701 gacaaactct ttatccaact ggttcagact tacaatcagc ttttcgaaga gaacccgatc
     2761 aacgcatccg gagttgacgc caaagcaatc ctgagcgcta ggctgtccaa atcccggcgg
     2821 ctcgaaaacc tcatcgcaca gctccctggg gagaagaaga acggcctgtt tggtaatctt
     2881 atcgccctgt cactcgggct gacccccaac tttaaatcta acttcgacct ggccgaagat
     2941 gccaagcttc aactgagcaa agacacctac gatgatgatc tcgacaatct gctggcccag
     3001 atcggcgacc agtacgcaga cctttttttg gcggcaaaga acctgtcaga cgccattctg
     3061 ctgagtgata ttctgcgagt gaacacggag atcaccaaag ctccgctgag cgctagtatg
     3121 atcaagcgct atgatgagca ccaccaagac ttgactttgc tgaaggccct tgtcagacag
     3181 caactgcctg agaagtacaa ggaaattttc ttcgatcagt ctaaaaatgg ctacgccgga
     3241 tacattgacg gcggagcaag ccaggaggaa ttttacaaat ttattaagcc catcttggaa
     3301 aaaatggacg gcaccgagga gctgctggta aagcttaaca gagaagatct gttgcgcaaa
     3361 cagcgcactt tcgacaatgg aagcatcccc caccagattc acctgggcga actgcacgct
     3421 atcctcaggc ggcaagagga tttctacccc tttttgaaag ataacaggga aaagattgag
     3481 aaaatcctta catttcggat accctactat gtaggccccc tcgcccgggg aaattccaga
     3541 ttcgcgtgga tgactcgcaa atcagaagag accatcactc cctggaactt cgaggaagtc
     3601 gtggataagg gggcctctgc ccagtccttc atcgaaagga tgactaactt tgataaaaat
     3661 ctgcctaacg aaaaggtgct tcctaaacac tctctgctgt acgagtactt cacagtttat
     3721 aacgagctca ccaaggtcaa atacgtcaca gaagggatga gaaagccagc attcctgtct
     3781 ggagagcaga agaaagctat cgtggacctc ctcttcaaga cgaaccggaa agttaccgtg
     3841 aaacagctca aagaagacta tttcaaaaag attgaatgtt tcgactctgt tgaaatcagc
     3901 ggagtggagg atcgcttcaa cgcatccctg ggaacgtatc acgatctcct gaaaatcatt
     3961 aaagacaagg acttcctgga caatgaggag aacgaggaca ttcttgagga cattgtcctc
     4021 acccttacgt tgtttgaaga tagggagatg attgaagaac gcttgaaaac ttacgctcat
     4081 ctcttcgacg acaaagtcat gaaacagctc aagaggcgcc gatatacagg atgggggcgg
     4141 ctgtcaagaa aactgatcaa tgggatccga gacaagcaga gtggaaagac aatcctggat
     4201 tttcttaagt ccgatggatt tgccaaccgg aacttcatgc agttgatcca tgatgactct
     4261 ctcaccttta aggaggacat ccagaaagca caagtttctg gccaggggga cagtcttcac
     4321 gagcacatcg ctaatcttgc aggtagccca gctatcaaaa agggaatact gcagaccgtt
     4381 aaggtcgtgg atgaactcgt caaagtaatg ggaaggcata agcccgagaa tatcgttatc
     4441 gagatggccc gagagaacca aactacccag aagggacaga agaacagtag ggaaaggatg
     4501 aagaggattg aagagggtat aaaagaactg gggtcccaaa tccttaagga acacccagtt
     4561 gaaaacaccc agcttcagaa tgagaagctc tacctgtact acctgcagaa cggcagggac
     4621 atgtacgtgg atcaggaact ggacatcaat cggctctccg actacgacgt ggatcatatc
     4681 gtgccccagt cttttctcaa agatgattct attgataata aagtgttgac aagatccgat
     4741 aaaaatagag ggaagagtga taacgtcccc tcagaagaag ttgtcaagaa aatgaaaaat
     4801 tattggcggc agctgctgaa cgccaaactg atcacacaac ggaagttcga taatctgact
     4861 aaggctgaac gaggtggcct gtctgagttg gataaagccg gcttcatcaa aaggcagctt
     4921 gttgagacac gccagatcac caagcacgtg gcccaaattc tcgattcacg catgaacacc
     4981 aagtacgatg aaaatgacaa actgattcga gaggtgaaag ttattactct gaagtctaag
     5041 ctggtctcag atttcagaaa ggactttcag ttttataagg tgagagagat caacaattac
     5101 caccatgcgc atgatgccta cctgaatgca gtggtaggca ctgcacttat caaaaaatat
     5161 cccaagcttg aatctgaatt tgtttacgga gactataaag tgtacgatgt taggaaaatg
     5221 atcgcaaagt ctgagcagga aataggcaag gccaccgcta agtacttctt ttacagcaat
     5281 attatgaatt ttttcaagac cgagattaca ctggccaatg gagagattcg gaagcgacca
     5341 cttatcgaaa caaacggaga aacaggagaa atcgtgtggg acaagggtag ggatttcgcg
     5401 acagtccgga aggtcctgtc catgccgcag gtgaacatcg ttaaaaagac cgaagtacag
     5461 accggaggct tctccaagga aagtatcctc ccgaaaagga acagcgacaa gctgatcgca
     5521 cgcaaaaaag attgggaccc caagaaatac ggcggattcg attctcctac agtcgcttac
     5581 agtgtactgg ttgtggccaa agtggagaaa gggaagtcta aaaaactcaa aagcgtcaag
     5641 gaactgctgg gcatcacaat catggagcga tcaagcttcg aaaaaaaccc catcgacttt
     5701 ctcgaggcga aaggatataa agaggtcaaa aaagacctca tcattaagct tcccaagtac
     5761 tctctctttg agcttgaaaa cggccggaaa cgaatgctcg ctagtgcggg cgagctgcag
     5821 aaaggtaacg agctggcact gccctctaaa tacgttaatt tcttgtatct ggccagccac
     5881 tatgaaaagc tcaaagggtc tcccgaagat aatgagcaga agcagctgtt cgtggaacaa
     5941 cacaaacact accttgatga gatcatcgag caaataagcg aattctccaa aagagtgatc
     6001 ctcgccgacg ctaacctcga taaggtgctt tctgcttaca ataagcacag ggataagccc
     6061 atcagggagc aggcagaaaa cattatccac ttgtttactc tgaccaactt gggcgcgcct
     6121 gcagccttca agtacttcga caccaccata gacagaaagc ggtacacctc tacaaaggag
     6181 gtcctggacg ccacactgat tcatcagtca attacggggc tctatgaaac aagaatcgac
     6241 ctctctcagc tcggtggaga ctctggtggt tcaactaatt tatctgatat tattgaaaaa
     6301 gaaacaggta aacaattagt tattcaagaa tcaattttaa tgttgccaga agaagttgaa
     6361 gaagttattg gtaataaacc agaatctgat attttagttc atactgctta tgatgaatct
     6421 actgatgaaa atgttatgtt attgacttca gatgctccag aatataaacc atgggcttta
     6481 gttattcaag attctaatgg tgaaaataaa attaaaatgt tgtctggtgg ttcacccaag
     6541 aagaagagga aggtgtgatc tcttctcgag tcatgtaatt agttatgtca cgcttacatt
     6601 cacgccctcc ccccacatcc gctctaaccg aaaaggaagg agttagacaa cctgaagtct
     6661 aggtccctat ttattttttt atagttatgt tagtattaag aacgttattt atatttcaaa
     6721 tttttctttt ttttctgtac agacgcgtgt acgcatgtaa cattatactg aaaaccttgc
     6781 ttgagaaggt tttgggacgc tcgaaggctt taatttgcgg ccggtaccca attcgcccta
     6841 tagtgagtcg tattacgcgc gctcactggc cgtcgtttta caacgtcgtg actgggaaaa
     6901 ccctggcgtt acccaactta atcgccttgc agcacatccc cctttcgcca gctggcgtaa
     6961 tagcgaagag gcccgcaccg atcgcccttc ccaacagttg cgcagcctga atggcgaatg
     7021 gnnnnnnnnn nnnnnnnnnn nnnnnnnnnn nnnnnnnnnn nnnnnnnnnn nnnnnnnnnn
     7081 nnnnnnnnnn nnnnnnnnnn nnnnnnnnnn nnnnnnnnnn nnnnnnnnnn nnnnnnnnnn
     7141 nnnnncnnnn nnnnnnnnnn nnnnnnnnnn nnnnnnnnnn nnnnnnnnnn nnnnnnnnnn
     7201 nnnnnnnnnn nnnnnnnnnn nnnnnnnnnn nnnnnnnann nnnnnnnnnn nnnnnnnnnn
     7261 nnnnnnnnnn nnnnnnnnnn nnnnnnncct ttgacgttgg agtccacgtt ctttaatagt
     7321 ggactcttgt tccaaactgg aacaacactc aaccctatct cggtctattc ttttgattta
     7381 taagggattt tgccgatttc ggcctattgg ttaaaaaatg agctgattta acaaaaattt
     7441 aacgcgaatt ttaacaaaat attaacgctt acaatttcct gatgcggtat tttctcctta
     7501 cgcatctgtg cggtatttta caccgcatat cgaccggtcg aggagaactt ctagtatatc
     7561 tacataccta atattattgc cttattaaaa atggaatccc aacaattaca tcaaaatcca
     7621 cattctcttc aaaatcaatt gtcctgtact tccttgttca tgtgtgttca aaaacgttat
     7681 atttatagga taattatact ctatttctca acaagtaatt ggttgtttgg ccgagcggtc
     7741 taaggcgcct gattcaagaa atatcttgac cgcagttaac tgtgggaata ctcaggtatc
     7801 gtaagatgca agagttcgaa tctcttagca accattattt ttttcctcaa cataacgaga
     7861 acacacaggg gcgctatcgc acagaatcaa attcgatgac tggaaatttt ttgttaattt
     7921 cagaggtcgc ctgacgcata tacctttttc aactgaaaaa ttgggagaaa aaggaaaggt
     7981 gagagcgccg gaaccggctt ttcatataga atagagaagc gttcatgact aaatgcttgc
     8041 atcacaatac ttgaagttga caatattatt taaggaccta ttgttttttc caataggtgg
     8101 ttagcaatcg tcttactttc taacttttct taccttttac atttcagcaa tatatatata
     8161 tatatttcaa ggatatacca ttctaatgtc tgcccctaag aagatcgtcg ttttgccagg
     8221 tgaccacgtt ggtcaagaaa tcacagccga agccattaag gttcttaaag ctatttctga
     8281 tgttcgttcc aatgtcaagt tcgatttcga aaatcattta attggtggtg ctgctatcga
     8341 tgctacaggt gttccacttc cagatgaggc gctggaagcc tccaagaagg ctgatgccgt
     8401 tttgttaggt gctgtgggtg gtcctaaatg gggtaccggt agtgttagac ctgaacaagg
     8461 tttactaaaa atccgtaaag aacttcaatt gtacgccaac ttaagaccat gtaactttgc
     8521 atccgactct cttttagact tatctccaat caagccacaa tttgctaaag gtactgactt
     8581 cgttgttgtc agagaattag tgggaggtat ttactttggt aagagaaagg aagacgatgg
     8641 tgatggtgtc gcttgggata gtgaacaata caccgttcca gaagtgcaaa gaatcacaag
     8701 aatggccgct ttcatggccc tacaacatga gccaccattg cctatttggt ccttggataa
     8761 agctaatgtt ttggcctctt caagattatg gagaaaaact gtggaggaaa ccatcaagaa
     8821 cgaattccct acattgaagg ttcaacatca attgattgat tctgccgcca tgatcctagt
     8881 taagaaccca acccacctaa atggtattat aatcaccagc aacatgtttg gtgatatcat
     8941 ctccgatgaa gcctccgtta tcccaggttc cttgggtttg ttgccatctg cgtccttggc
     9001 ctctttgcca gacaagaaca ccgcatttgg tttgtacgaa ccatgccacg gttctgctcc
     9061 agatttgcca aagaataagg tcaaccctat cgccactatc ttgtctgctg caatgatgtt
     9121 gaaattgtca ttgaacttgc ctgaagaagg taaggccatt gaagatgcag ttaaaaaggt
     9181 tttggatgca ggtatcagaa ctggtgattt aggtggttcc aacagtacca ccgaagtcgg
     9241 tgatgctgtc gccgaagaag ttaagaaaat ccttgcttaa aaagattctc tttttttatg
     9301 atatttgtac ataaacttta taaatgaaat tcataataga aacgacacga aattacaaaa
     9361 tggaatatgt tcatagggta gacgaaacta tatacgcaat ctacatacat ttatcaagaa
     9421 ggagaaaaag gaggatgtaa aggaatacag gtaagcaaat tgatactaat ggctcaacgt
     9481 gataaggaaa aagaattgca ctttaacatt aatattgaca aggaggaggg caccacacaa
     9541 aaagttaggt gtaacagaaa atcatgaaac tatgattcct aatttatata ttggaggatt
     9601 ttctctaaaa aaaaaaaaat acaacaaata aaaaacactc aatgacctga ccatttgatg
     9661 gagtttaagt caataccttc ttgaaccatt tcccataatg gtgaaagttc cctcaagaat
     9721 tttactctgt cagaaacggc cttaacgacg tagtcgatat ggtgcactct cagtacaatc
     9781 tgctctgatg ccgcatagtt aagccagccc cgacacccgc caacacccgc tgacgcgccc
     9841 tgacgggctt gtctgctccc ggcatccgct tacagacaag ctgtgaccgt ctccgggagc
     9901 tgcatgtgtc agaggttttc accgtcatca ccgaaacgcg cgagacgaaa gggcctcgtg
     9961 atacgcctat ttttataggt taatgtcatg ataataatgg tttcttagga cggatcgctt
    10021 gcctgtaact tacacgcgcc tcgtatcttt taatgatgga ataatttggg aatttactct
    10081 gtgtttattt atttttatgt tttgtatttg gattttagaa agtaaataaa gaaggtagaa
    10141 gagttacgga atgaagaaaa aaaaataaac aaaggtttaa aaaatttcaa caaaaagcgt
    10201 actttacata tatatttatt agacaagaaa agcagattaa atagatatac attcgattaa
    10261 cgataagtaa aatgtaaaat cacaggattt tcgtgtgtgg tcttctacac agacaagatg
    10321 aaacaattcg gcattaatac ctgagagcag gaagagcaag ataaaaggta gtatttgttg
    10381 gcgatccccc tagagtcttt tacatcttcg gaaaacaaaa actatttttt ctttaatttc
    10441 tttttttact ttctattttt aatttatata tttatattaa aaaatttaaa ttataattat
    10501 ttttatagca cgtgatgaaa aggacccagg tggcactttt cggggaaatg tgcgcggaac
    10561 ccctatttgt ttatttttct aaatacattc aaatatgtat ccgctcatga gacaataacc
    10621 ctgataaatg cttcaataat attgaaaaag gaagagtatg agtattcaac atttccgtgt
    10681 cgcccttatt cccttttttg cggcattttg ccttcctgtt tttgctcacc cagaaacgct
    10741 ggtgaaagta aaagatgctg aagatcagtt gggtgcacga gtgggttaca tcgaactgga
    10801 tctcaacagc ggtaagatcc ttgagagttt tcgccccgaa gaacgttttc caatgatgag
    10861 cacttttaaa gttctgctat gtggcgcggt attatcccgt attgacgccg ggcaagagca
    10921 actcggtcgc cgcatacact attctcagaa tgacttggtt gagtactcac cagtcacaga
    10981 aaagcatctt acggatggca tgacagtaag agaattatgc agtgctgcca taaccatgag
    11041 tgataacact gcggccaact tacttctgac aacgatcgga ggaccgaagg agctaaccgc
    11101 ttttttgcac aacatggggg atcatgtaac tcgccttgat cgttgggaac cggagctgaa
    11161 tgaagccata ccaaacgacg agcgtgacac cacgatgcct gtagcaatgg caacaacgtt
    11221 gcgcaaacta ttaactggcg aactacttac tctagcttcc cggcaacaat taatagactg
    11281 gatggaggcg gataaagttg caggaccact tctgcgctcg gcccttccgg ctggctggtt
    11341 tattgctgat aaatctggag ccggtgagcg tgggtctcgc ggtatcattg cagcactggg
    11401 gccagatggt aagccctccc gtatcgtagt tatctacacg acggggagtc aggcaactat
    11461 ggatgaacga aatagacaga tcgctgagat aggtgcctca ctgattaagc attggtaact
    11521 gtcagaccaa gtttactcat atatacttta gattgattta aaacttcatt tttaatttaa
    11581 aaggatctag gtgaagatcc tttttgataa tctcatgacc aaaatccctt aacgtgagtt
    11641 ttcgttccac tgagcgtcag accccgtaga aaagatcaaa ggatcttc
//
